>Addgene plasmid #46583 | AB.pCCL.sin.cPPT.U6.miR-127-Decoy.hPGK.GFP.WPRE | depositor partial sequence | sequence record 65869 | miR-127 Decoy
CATCAACAGCCAAGCTCACTCGGATCCGACAAGTATTCTGGTCACAGAATACAACAGCCAAGCTCACTCG
GATCCGACAAG
