>Addgene plasmid #46583 | AB.pCCL.sin.cPPT.U6.miR-127-Decoy.hPGK.GFP.WPRE | depositor partial sequence | sequence record 65870 | empty backbone
AATGCTTCAATAATATTGAAAAAGGAAGAGTATGAGTATTCAACATTTCCGTGTCGCCCTTATTCCCTTT
TTTGCGGCATTTTGCCTTCCTGTTTTTGCTCACCCAGAAACGCTGGTGAAAGTAAAAGATGCTGAAGATC
AGTTGGGTGCACGAGTGGGTTACATCGAACTGGATCTCAACAGCGGTAAGATCCTTGAGAGTTTTCGCCC
CGAAGAACGTTTTCCAATGATGAGCACTTTTAAAGTTCTGCTATGTGGCGCGGTATTATCCCGTATTGAC
GCCGGGCAAGAGCAACTCGGTCGCCGCATACACTATTCTCAGAATGACTTGGTTGAGTACTCACCAGTCA
CAGAAAAGCATCTTACGGATGGCATGACAGTAAGAGAATTATGCAGTGCTGCCATAACCATGAGTGATAA
CACTGCGGCCAACTTACTTCTGACAACGATCGGAGGACCGAAGGAGCTAACCGCTTTTTTGCACAACATG
GGGGATCATGTAACTCGCCTTGATCGTTGGGAACCGGAGCTGAATGAAGCCATACCAAACGACGAGCGTG
ACACCACGATGCCTGTAGCAATGGCAACAACGTTGCGCAAACTATTAACTGGCGAACTACTTACTCTAGC
TTCCCGGCAACAATTAATAGACTGGATGGAGGCGGATAAAGTTGCAGGACCACTTCTGCGCTCGGCCCTT
CCGGCTGGCTGGTTTATTGCTGATAAATCTGGAGCCGGTGAGCGTGGGTCTCGCGGTATCATTGCAGCAC
TGGGGCCAGATGGTAAGCCCTCCCGTATCGTAGTTATCTACACGACGGGGAGTCAGGCAACTATGGATGA
ACGAAATAGACAGATCGCTGAGATAGGTGCCTCACTGATTAAGCATTGGTAACTGTCAGACCAAGTTTAC
TCATATATACTTTAGATTGATTTAAAACTTCATTTTTAATTTAAAAGGATCTAGGTGAAGATCCTTTTTG
ATAATCTCATGACCAAAATCCCTTAACGTGAGTTTTCGTTCCACTGAGCGTCAGACCCCGTAGAAAAGAT
CAAAGGATCTTCTTGAGATCCTTTTTTTCTGCGCGTAATCTGCTGCTTGCAAACAAAAAAACCACCGCTA
CCAGCGGTGGTTTGTTTGCCGGATCAAGAGCTACCAACTCTTTTTCCGAAGGTAACTGGCTTCAGCAGAG
CGCAGATACCAAATACTGTCCTTCTAGTGTAGCCGTAGTTAGGCCACCACTTCAAGAACTCTGTAGCACC
GCCTACATACCTCGCTCTGCTAATCCTGTTACCAGTGGCTGCTGCCAGTGGCGATAAGTCGTGTCTTACC
GGGTTGGACTCAAGACGATAGTTACCGGATAAGGCGCAGCGGTCGGGCTGAACGGGGGGTTCGTGCACAC
AGCCCAGCTTGGAGCGAACGACCTACACCGAACTGAGATACCTACAGCGTGAGCTATGAGAAAGCGCCAC
GCTTCCCGAAGGGAGAAAGGCGGACAGGTATCCGGTAAGCGGCAGGGTCGGAACAGGAGAGCGCACGAGG
GAGCTTCCAGGGGGAAACGCCTGGTATCTTTATAGTCCTGTCGGGTTTCGCCACCTCTGACTTGAGCGTC
GATTTTTGTGATGCTCGTCAGGGGGGCGGAGCCTATGGAAAAACGCCAGCAACGCGGCCTTTTTACGGTT
CCTGGCCTTTTGCTGGCCTTTTGCTCACATGTTCTTTCCTGCGTTATCCCCTGATTCTGTGGATAACCGT
ATTACCGCCTTTGAGTGAGCTGATACCGCTCGCCGCAGCCGAACGACCGAGCGCAGCGAGTCAGTGAGCG
AGGAAGCGGAAGAGCGCCCAATACGCAAACCGCCTCTCCCCGCGCGTTGGCCGATTCATTAATGCAGCTG
GCACGACAGGTTTCCCGACTGGAAAGCGGGCAGTGAGCGCAACGCAATTAATGTGAGTTAGCTCACTCAT
TAGGCACCCCAGGCTTTACACTTTATGCTTCCGGCTCGTATGTTGTGTGGAATTGTGAGCGGATAACAAT
TTCACACAGGAAACAGCTATGACCATGATTACGCCAAGCGCGCAATTAACCCTCACTAAAGGGAACAAAA
GCTGGAGCTGCAAGCTTGGCCATTGCATACGTTGTATCCATATCATAATATGTACATTTATATTGGCTCA
TGTCCAACATTACCGCCATGTTGACATTGATTATTGACTAGTTATTAATAGTAATCAATTACGGGGTCAT
TAGTTCATAGCCCATATATGGAGTTCCGCGTTACATAACTTACGGTAAATGGCCCGCCTGGCTGACCGCC
CAACGACCCCCGCCCATTGACGTCAATAATGACGTATGTTCCCATAGTAACGCCAATAGGGACTTTCCAT
TGACGTCAATGGGTGGAGTATTTACGGTAAACTGCCCACTTGGCAGTACATCAAGTGTATCATATGCCAA
GTACGCCCCCTATTGACGTCAATGACGGTAAATGGCCCGCCTGGCATTATGCCCAGTACATGACCTTATG
GGACTTTCCTACTTGGCAGTACATCTACGTATTAGTCATCGCTATTACCATGGTGATGCGGTTTTGGCAG
TACATCAATGGGCGTGGATAGCGGTTTGACTCACGGGGATTTCCAAGTCTCCACCCCATTGACGTCAATG
GGAGTTTGTTTTGGCACCAAAATCAACGGGACTTTCCAAAATGTCGTAACAACTCCGCCCCATTGACGCA
AATGGGCGGTAGGCGTGTACGGTGGGAGGTCTATATAAGCAGAGCTCGTTTAGTGAACCGGGGTCTCTCT
GGTTAGACCAGATCTGAGCCTGGGAGCTCTCTGGCTAACTAGGGAACCCACTGCTTAAGCCTCAATAAAG
CTTGCCTTGAGTGCTTCAAGTAGTGTGTGCCCGTCTGTTGTGTGACTCTGGTAACTAGAGATCCCTCAGA
CCCTTTTAGTCAGTGTGGAAAATCTCTAGCAGTGGCGCCCGAACAGGGACCTGAAAGCGAAAGGGAAACC
AGAGCTCTCTCGACGCAGGACTCGGCTTGCTGAAGCGCGCACGGCAAGAGGCGAGGGGCGGCGACTGGTG
AGTACGCCAAAAATTTTGACTAGCGGAGGCTAGAAGGAGAGAGATGGGTGCGAGAGCGTCAGTATTAAGC
GGGGGAGAATTAGATCGCGATGGGAAAAAATTCGGTTAAGGCCAGGGGGAAAGAAAAAATATAAATTAAA
ACATATAGTATGGGCAAGCAGGGAGCTAGAACGATTCGCAGTTAATCCTGGCCTGTTAGAAACATCAGAA
GGCTGTAGACAAATACTGGGACAGCTACAACCATCCCTTCAGACAGGATCAGAAGAACTTAGATCATTAT
ATAATACAGTAGCAACCCTCTATTGTGTGCATCAAAGGATAGAGATAAAAGACACCAAGGAAGCTTTAGA
CAAGATAGAGGAAGAGCAAAACAAAAGTAAGACCACCGCACAGCAAGCGGCCGCTGATCTTCAGACCTGG
AGGAGGAGATATGAGGGACAATTGGAGAAGTGAATTATATAAATATAAAGTAGTAAAAATTGAACCATTA
GGAGTAGCACCCACCAAGGCAAAGAGAAGAGTGGTGCAGAGAGAAAAAAGAGCAGTGGGAATAGGAGCTT
TGTTCCTTGGGTTCTTGGGAGCAGCAGGAAGCACTATGGGCGCAGCCTCAATGACGCTGACGGTACAGGC
CAGACAATTATTGTCTGGTATAGTGCAGCAGCAGAACAATTTGCTGAGGGCTATTGAGGCGCAACAGCAT
CTGTTGCAACTCACAGTCTGGGGCATCAAGCAGCTCCAGGCAAGAATCCTGGCTGTGGAAAGATACCTAA
AGGATCAACAGCTCCTGGGGATTTGGGGTTGCTCTGGAAAACTCATTTGCACCACTGCTGTGCCTTGGAA
TGCTAGTTGGAGTAATAAATCTCTGGAACAGATTTGGAATCACACGACCTGGATGGAGTGGGACAGAGAA
ATTAACAATTACACAAGCTTAATACACTCCTTAATTGAAGAATCGCAAAACCAGCAAGAAAAGAATGAAC
AAGAATTATTGGAATTAGATAAATGGGCAAGTTTGTGGAATTGGTTTAACATAACAAATTGGCTGTGGTA
TATAAAATTATTCATAATGATAGTAGGAGGCTTGGTAGGTTTAAGAATAGTTTTTGCTGTACTTTCTATA
GTGAATAGAGTTAGGCAGGGATATTCACCATTATCGTTTCAGACCCACCTCCCAACCCCGAGGGGACCCG
ACAGGCCCGAAGGAATAGAAGAAGAAGGTGGAGAGAGAGACAGAGACAGATCCATTCGATTAGTGAACGG
ATCTCGACGGTATCGGTTAACTTTTAAAAGAAAAGGGGGGATTGGGGGGTACAGTGCAGGGGAAAGAATA
GTAGACATAATAGCAACAGACATACAAACTAAAGAATTACAAAAACAAATTACAAAAATTCAAAATTTTA
TCGATCACGAGACTAGCCTCGAGAAGCTTGATATCGAATTCAAAAAAGACGGCGCTAGGATCATCGAGAC
GGTACCGTCTCCGATGATCCTAGCGCCGTCAAACAAGGCTTTTCTCCAAGGGATATTTATAGTCTCAAAA
CACACAATTACTTTACAGTTAGGGTGAGTTTCCTTTTGTGCTGTTTTTTAAAATAATAATTTAGTATTTG
TATCTCTTATAGAAATCCAAGCCTATCATGTAAAATGTAGCTAGTATTAAAAAGAACAGATTATCTGTCT
TTTATCGCACATTAAGCCTCTATAGTTACTAGGAAATATTATATGCAAATTAACCGGGGCAGGGGAGTAG
CCGAGCTTCTCCCACAAGTCTGTGCGAGGGGGCCGGCGCGGGCCTAGAGATGGCGGCGTCGGATGGATCC
ACTAGTTCTAGAGCGGCCATCGAATTCCCACGGGGTTGGGGTTGCGCCTTTTCCAAGGCAGCCCTGGGTT
TGCGCAGGGACGCGGCTGCTCTGGGCGTGGTTCCGGGAAACGCAGCGGCGCCGACCCTGGGTCTCGCACA
TTCTTCACGTCCGTTCGCAGCGTCACCCGGATCTTCGCCGCTACCCTTGTGGGCCCCCCGGCGACGCTTC
CTGCTCCGCCCCTAAGTCGGGAAGGTTCCTTGCGGTTCGCGGCGTGCCGGACGTGACAAACGGAAGCCGC
ACGACTCACTAGTACCCTCGCAGACGGACAGCGCCAGGGAGCAATGGCAGCGCGCCGACCGCGATGGGCT
GTGGCCAATAGCGGCTGCTCAGCGGGGCGCGCCGAGAGCAGCGGCCGGGAAGGGGCGGTGCGGGAGGCGG
GGTGTGGGGCGGTAGTGTGGGCCCTGTTCCTGCCCGCGCGGTGTTCCGCATTCTGCAAGCCTCCGGAGCG
CACGTCGGCAGTCGGCTCCCTCGTTGACCGAATCACCGACCTCTCTCCCCAGGGGGATCCACCGGTCGCC
ACCATGGTGAGCAAGGGCGAGGAGCTGTTCACCGGGGTGGTGCCCATCCTGGTCGAGCTGGACGGCGACG
TAAACGGCCACAAGTTCAGCGTGTCCGGCGAGGGCGAGGGCGATGCCACCTACGGCAAGCTGACCCTGAA
GTTCATCTGCACCACCGGCAAGCTGCCCGTGCCCTGGCCCACCCTCGTGACCACCCTGACCTACGGCGTG
CAGTGCTTCAGCCGCTACCCCGACCACATGAAGCAGCACGACTTCTTCAAGTCCGCCATGCCCGAAGGCT
ACGTCCAGGAGCGCACCATCTTCTTCAAGGACGACGGCAACTACAAGACCCGCGCCGAGGTGAAGTTCGA
GGGCGACACCCTGGTGAACCGCATCGAGCTGAAGGGCATCGACTTCAAGGAGGACGGCAACATCCTGGGG
CACAAGCTGGAGTACAACTACAACAGCCACAACGTCTATATCATGGCCGACAAGCAGAAGAACGGCATCA
AGGTGAACTTCAAGATCCGCCACAACATCGAGGACGGCAGCGTGCAGCTCGCCGACCACTACCAGCAGAA
CACCCCCATCGGCGACGGCCCCGTGCTGCTGCCCGACAACCACTACCTGAGCACCCAGTCCGCCCTGAGC
AAAGACCCCAACGAGAAGCGCGATCACATGGTCCTGCTGGAGTTCGTGACCGCCGCCGGGATCACTCTCG
GCATGGACGAGCTGTACAAGTAAAGCGGCCGCGTCGACAATCAACCTCTGGATTACAAAATTTGTGAAAG
ATTGACTGGTATTCTTAACTATGTTGCTCCTTTTACGCTATGTGGATACGCTGCTTTAATGCCTTTGTAT
CATGCTATTGCTTCCCGTATGGCTTTCATTTTCTCCTCCTTGTATAAATCCTGGTTGCTGTCTCTTTATG
AGGAGTTGTGGCCCGTTGTCAGGCAACGTGGCGTGGTGTGCACTGTGTTTGCTGACGCAACCCCCACTGG
TTGGGGCATTGCCACCACCTGTCAGCTCCTTTCCGGGACTTTCGCTTTCCCCCTCCCTATTGCCACGGCG
GAACTCATCGCCGCCTGCCTTGCCCGCTGCTGGACAGGGGCTCGGCTGTTGGGCACTGACAATTCCGTGG
TGTTGTCGGGGAAGCTGACGTCCTTTCCATGGCTGCTCGCCTGTGTTGCCACCTGGATTCTGCGCGGGAC
GTCCTTCTGCTACGTCCCTTCGGCCCTCAATCCAGCGGACCTTCCTTCCCGCGGCCTGCTGCCGGCTCTG
CGGCCTCTTCCGCGTCTTCGCCTTCGCCCTCAGACGAGTCGGATCTCCCTTTGGGCCGCCTCCCCGCCTG
GAATTCGAGCTCGGTACCTTTAAGACCAATGACTTACAAGGCAGCTGTAGATCTTAGCCACTTTTTAAAA
GAAAAGGGGGGACTGGAAGGGCTAATTCACTCCCAACGAAGACAAGATCTGCTTTTTGCTTGTACTGGGT
CTCTCTGGTTAGACCAGATCTGAGCCTGGGAGCTCTCTGGCTAACTAGGGAACCCACTGCTTAAGCCTCA
ATAAAGCTTGCCTTGAGTGCTTCAAGTAGTGTGTGCCCGTCTGTTGTGTGACTCTGGTAACTAGAGATCC
CTCAGACCCTTTTAGTCAGTGTGGAAAATCTCTAGCAGTAGTAGTTCATGTCATCTTATTATTCAGTATT
TATAACTTGCAAAGAAATGAATATCAGAGAGTGAGAGGAACTTGTTTATTGCAGCTTATAATGGTTACAA
ATAAAGCAATAGCATCACAAATTTCACAAATAAAGCATTTTTTTCACTGCATTCTAGTTGTGGTTTGTCC
AAACTCATCAATGTATCTTATCATGTCTGGCTCTAGCTATCCCGCCCCTAACTCCGCCCAGTTCCGCCCA
TTCTCCGCCCCATGGCTGACTAATTTTTTTTATTTATGCAGAGGCCGAGGCCGCCTCGGCCTCTGAGCTA
TTCCAGAAGTAGTGAGGAGGCTTTTTTGGAGGCCTAGGCTTTTGCGTCGAGACGTACCCAATTCGCCCTA
TAGTGAGTCGTATTACGCGCGCTCACTGGCCGTCGTTTTACAACGTCGTGACTGGGAAAACCCTGGCGTT
ACCCAACTTAATCGCCTTGCAGCACATCCCCCTTTCGCCAGCTGGCGTAATAGCGAAGAGGCCCGCACCG
ATCGCCCTTCCCAACAGTTGCGCAGCCTGAATGGCGAATGGCGCG
[124 nt withheld, positions 7676-7799]
C
[91 nt withheld, positions 7801-7891]
A
[49 nt withheld, positions 7893-7941]
CCTTTGACGTTGGAGTCCACGTTCTTT
[37 nt withheld, positions 7969-8005]
ACCCTATCTCGGTCTATTCTTTTGATTTATAAGGGATTTTGCCGATTTCGGCCTATTGGTTAAAAAATGA
GCTGATTTAACAAAAATTTAACGCGAATTTTAACAAAATATTAACGTTTACAATTTCC
