>Addgene plasmid #46583 | AB.pCCL.sin.cPPT.U6.miR-127-Decoy.hPGK.GFP.WPRE | addgene partial sequence | sequence record 66953 | pBluescript-SK 5'-tctagaactagtggatc-3'
CCGCGCCGGCCCCCTCGCACAGACTTGTGGGAGAAGCTCGGCTACTCCCCTGCCCCGGTTAATTTGCATA
TAATATTTCCTAGTAACTATAGAGGCTTAATGTGCGATAAAAGACAGATAATCTGTTCTTTTTAATACTA
GCTACATTTTACATGATAGGCTTGGATTTCTATAAGAGATACAAATACTAAATTATTATTTTAAAAAACA
GCACAAAAGGAAACTCACCCTAACTGTAAAGTAATTGTGTGTTTTGAGACTATAAATATCCCTTGGAGAA
AAGCCTTGTTTGACGGCGCTAGGATCATCAACAGCCAAGCTCACTCGGATCCGACAAGTATTCTGGTCAC
AGAATACAACAGCCAAGCTCACTCGGATCCGACAAGATGATCCTAGCGCCGTCT
