[The description below was written by a language model from this plasmid's Addgene catalogue record.]
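Description:
AB.pCCL.sin.cPPT.U6.miR-127-Decoy.hPGK.GFP.WPRE is a lentiviral transfer plasmid built on the pCCL self-inactivating (sin) backbone, recorded as about 8.2 kb before insertion. It is maintained in bacteria as a high-copy plasmid under ampicillin selection, and the recommended recombination-deficient host strain reflects the repeated LTR sequences typical of lentiviral vectors. No drug marker for mammalian cells is listed; transduced cells are instead identified or sorted by eGFP fluorescence.

As the name indicates, the vector carries two expression units. A U6 RNA polymerase III promoter drives a short decoy transcript directed against miR-127. A decoy of this kind presents target sites that bind the corresponding microRNA, sequestering it and relieving repression of its natural targets. The decoy sequence was inserted between two BsmBI sites that were destroyed during cloning; the record gives no further detail on the insert, such as its length, the number of target sites or the species of the microRNA. Downstream, the human PGK promoter drives GFP as an independent reporter of transduction. The central polypurine tract (cPPT) improves nuclear import of the viral genome, and the WPRE enhances transcript stability and expression. The sin design removes LTR promoter activity after integration, leaving expression to the internal promoters.

No feature table was supplied, so this architecture is inferred from the construct name and catalogue fields. The plasmid comes from work on microRNA sensor and decoy libraries for high-throughput assessment of microRNA activity, and is suited to stable loss-of-function studies of miR-127 in transduced cells.
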