Addgene plasmid #46583: AB.pCCL.sin.cPPT.U6.miR-127-Decoy.hPGK.GFP.WPRE
Depositing lab: Brian Brown. Depositing organization: Icahn School of Medicine at Mount Sinai. Publication: High-throughput assessment of microRNA activity and function using microRNA sensor and decoy libraries. Mullokandov G, Baccarini A, Ruzo A, Jayaprakash AD, Tung N, Israelow B, Evans MJ, Sachidanandam R, Brown BD. Nat Methods. 2012 Jul 1;9(8):840-6. doi: 10.1038/nmeth.2078. PubMed 22751203.
Backbone
  Vector backbone: AB.pCCLsin.PPT.U6.hPGK.GFP.wpre
  Backbone size w/o insert (bp): 8233
  Vector type: Lentiviral
  Selectable markers: eGFP
Growth in bacteria
  Bacterial resistance: Ampicillin, 100 μg/mL
  Growth temperature: 37°C
  Growth strain: Stbl3
  Copy number: High Copy
Gene/Insert
  Cloning method: Restriction Enzyme; 5′ cloning site BsmBI (destroyed during cloning); 3′ cloning site BsmBI (destroyed during cloning)
  Sequencing primers: 5′ CATAATAGCAACAGACATAC; 3′ pBluescriptSK_primer
Terms and licenses: Academic/Nonprofit Terms; Industry Terms: Not Available to Industry
Depositor comments: Depositor Website: http://www.mountsinai.org/profiles/brian-d-brown/ Please cite Mullokandov, Baccarini, Ruzo et al. Nature Methods 2013.
How to cite: AB.pCCL.sin.cPPT.U6.miR-127-Decoy.hPGK.GFP.WPRE was a gift from Brian Brown (Addgene plasmid # 46583 ; http://n2t.net/addgene:46583 ; RRID:Addgene_46583)
